Addgene plasmid #32069: pBabe EGFR Del5(T790M)
Depositing lab: Matthew Meyerson. Depositing organization: Dana-Farber Cancer Institute. Publication: Allele-dependent variation in the relative cellular potency of distinct EGFR inhibitors. Yuza Y, Glatt KA, Jiang J, Greulich H, Minami Y, Woo MS, Shimamura T, Shapiro G, Lee JC, Ji H, Feng W, Chen TH, Yanagisawa H, Wong KK, Meyerson M. Cancer Biol Ther. 2007 May . 6(5):661-7. 10.4161/cbt.6.5.4003 PubMed 17495523.
Backbone
  Vector backbone: pBABEpuro
  Backbone size w/o insert (bp): 5169
  Vector type: Mammalian Expression, Retroviral
  Selectable markers: Puromycin
Growth in bacteria
  Bacterial resistance: Ampicillin, 100 μg/mL
  Growth temperature: 37°C
  Growth strain: DH5alpha
  Copy number: High Copy
Gene/Insert
  Gene/Insert name: EGFR
  Species: H. sapiens (human)
  Insert size (bp): 3600
  Mutation: Delete E746-S752, insert V, T790M
  Entrez Gene: EGFR (a.k.a. ERBB, ERBB1, ERRP, HER1, NISBD2, NNCIS, PIG61, mENA)
  Cloning method: Restriction Enzyme; 5′ cloning site SnaB1 (destroyed during cloning); 3′ cloning site SnaB1 (destroyed during cloning)
  Sequencing primers: 5′ pBABE 5'
Terms and licenses: Academic/Nonprofit Terms; Industry Terms: Not Available to Industry
How to cite: pBabe EGFR Del5(T790M) was a gift from Matthew Meyerson (Addgene plasmid # 32069 ; http://n2t.net/addgene:32069 ; RRID:Addgene_32069)
