[The description below was written by a language model from this plasmid's Addgene catalogue record.]
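Description:
pBabe EGFR Del5(T790M) is a retroviral mammalian expression plasmid built on the pBABEpuro backbone (about 5.2 kb without insert). It is maintained in E. coli as a high-copy plasmid under ampicillin selection, and it carries a puromycin marker for selecting transduced or transfected mammalian cells. No feature table accompanies the record, so individual elements are not itemised. As a general matter, pBABE-type vectors are Moloney murine leukaemia virus-derived: the long terminal repeats flank a packaging signal and the cloning site, the 5′ LTR drives transcription of the inserted gene, and a separate internal promoter drives the drug-resistance gene. Supplying viral structural proteins from a packaging cell line allows the LTR-flanked region to be packaged into replication-defective particles for stable integration into target cells.

The payload is an approximately 3.6 kb human EGFR (ERBB1/HER1) coding sequence inserted at the SnaBI site, which was destroyed at both junctions during cloning. The receptor carries two changes: an in-frame deletion of residues E746 to S752 with insertion of a valine, which is one of the kinase-domain deletion alleles here designated "Del5", and the T790M substitution, widely known as a gatekeeper mutation associated with resistance to first-generation EGFR tyrosine kinase inhibitors. No epitope tag or reporter is recorded. The associated publication concerns allele-dependent differences in the cellular potency of distinct EGFR inhibitors, so the construct is suited to generating puromycin-selected cell lines that stably express this compound mutant receptor. Such lines can be compared with lines carrying other EGFR alleles for drug sensitivity.
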