>Addgene plasmid #32069 | pBabe EGFR Del5(T790M) | addgene partial sequence | sequence record 37326 | pBABE-3
AATTCCTACATCTCATGCTCCAATAAATTCACTGCTTTGTGGCGCGACCCTTAGGTATTCTGCATTTTCA
GCTGTGGAGCCCTTAAAGATGCCATTTGGCTTGGCTTCCTTGGGAAAGAAGTCCTGCTGGTAGTCAGGGT
TGTCCAGGCTAATTTGGTGGCTGCCTTTCTGGGCCCAGTGGGCAGGGCTGTCGAATGTGCTGTTGACACA
GGTGGGCTGGACAGTGTTGAGATACTCGGGGTTGCCCACTGCAGTGCTGTGGGGGTCCTGGTAGTGTGGG
TCTCTGCTGGGCGCGGGGTTCAGAGGCTGATTGTGATAGACAGGATTCTGCACAGAGCCAGCGGGCCTTT
TGGGAACGGACTGGTTTATGTATTCAGGCACTGGGAGGAAGGTGTCGTCTATGCTGTCCTCAGTCAAGGC
GCCTGTGGGGTCTGAGCTGTATCGCTGCAAGAAGCTGTCTTCCTTGATGGGACAGCTTTGCAGCCCATTT
CTATCAATGCAAGCCACGGTGGAATTGTTGCTGGTTGCACTCAGAGAGCTCAGGAGGGGAGTCCGTGACG
TGGAGGGGCTGCTGAAGAAGCCCTGCTGTGGGATGAGGTACTCGTCGGCATCCACCACGTCGTCCATGTC
TTCTTCATCCATCAGGGCACGGTAGAAGTTGGAGTCTGTAGGACTTGGCAAATGCATTCTTTCATCCCCC
TGAATGACAAGGTAGCGCTGGGGGTCTCGGGCCATTTTGGAGAATTCGATGATCAACTCACGGAACTTTG
GGCGACTATCTGCGTCTATCATCCAGCACTTGACCATGATCATGTAGACATCGATGGTACATATGGGTGG
CTGAGGGAGGCGTTCTCCTTTCTCCAGAGA
