>Addgene plasmid #32069 | pBabe EGFR Del5(T790M) | addgene partial sequence | sequence record 37730 | hEGFR-Fwd2 5'-GCCTCTTACACCCAGTGGAG-3'
GACTTGAAGGAACTGAATTCAAAAGATCAAAGTGCTGGGCTCCGGTGCGTTCGGCACGGTGTATAAGGGA
CTCTGGATCCCAGAAGGTGAGAAAGTTAAAATTCCCGTCGCTATCAAGGTTCCGAAAGCCAACAAGGAAA
TCCTCGATGAAGCCTACGTGATGGCCAGCGTGGACAACCCCCACGTGTGCCGCCTGCTGGGCATCTGCCT
CACCTCCACCGTGCAACTCATCATGCAGCTCATGCCCTTCGGCTGCCTCCTGGACTATGTCCGGGAACAC
AAAGACAATATTGGCTCCCAGTACCTGCTCAACTGGTGTGTGCAGATCGCAAAGGGCATGAACTACTTGG
AGGACCGTCGCTTGGTGCACCGCGACCTGGCAGCCAGGAACGTACTGGTGAAAACACCGCAGCATGTCAA
GATCACAGATTTTGGGCTGGCCAAACTGCTGGGTGCGGAAGAGAAAGAATACCATGCAGAAGGAGGCAAA
GTGCCTATCAAGTGGATGGCATTGGAATCAATTTTACACAGAATCTATACCCACCAGAGTGATGTCTGGA
GCTACGGGGTGACCGTTTGGGAGTTGATGACCTTTGGATCCAAGCCATATGACGGAATCCCTGCCAGCGA
GATCTCCTCCATCCTGGAGAAAGGAGAACGCCTCCCTCAGCCACCCATATGTACCATCGATGTCTACATG
ATCATGGTCAAGTGCTGGATGATAGACGCAGATAGTCGCCCAAAGTTCCGTGAGTTGATCATCGAATTCT
CCAAAATGGCCCGAGACCCCCAGCGCTACC
